>Addgene plasmid #198317 | pBR322-Pdp1_NTD-GFP-HiBiT | addgene full sequence | sequence record 388202 | Addgene NGS Result
CTTGCATGGACTTGATTTTTTTATATATAACATTGACAAATATTAATTCATATATATGATTGTTATAGTG
AGTTATTTAATTGATTCGACTAACAATTTCATTGTAATTTTTCAAGATAGCAGTCAATTGCTATAACAAG
CATCTTTCTCGTCAAAGGAAAATGTGTATGGCCTATAAGCAGCAACTTGAAAGATGAAGGATATAATGAT
GATTAACTTAACGGAGAGTAGATATTAGAAGTAGTAGAAGGACAATTTAAGACTTTATACCCATTAAAAC
AAAGGGGTAAAATAATGATGTTTGATGAAAATTTAGAATGTGTTAATCACGAAATTATCAATGAAAAATT
AGATACGAAAATTCACCTTGCTAATCCTTATGCCTTTTGGGGGGGAAGGGTAAATGAGAATATAAATGGG
TTAATTAAACAACATTCTTTAAGAGGAACTGACTTTAATAAAATTTTTAACCGGAAGATAAATTTTTTTG
TAAATGGAATAAATAATTGCCCCCGAAAAACTCGGAATATAAAACCCCCTAATTAATTATTTAAAGGAAT
AAGAGTTTATTTGCTCGTAGAGTAATTATGTTCCATTAATATGCTAAATTGCTCAGTAAAGTTATTAACT
TTTTTTCAACGCCAGTGAATAAGTCTGTTTTATTAAATAAGGAGTTCAGGTGTTTATTTCAAAAGAATTA
TCAAGCTTTATTGCTGTAGCTAAAAATAAATCAATAAATAAAGCAACAACGGAACTTTTTATTACACAGT
CACCGATTTGCCGAAGCTTAAAAAAACTGGAATTTTCATTAGGTGTAAAACTCTTTGTAAGAAAAAGCCA
GGGATTGGCTTTAACAGAAGAAGGAGAATGCTTATATAATAAAGTTTTGTCAATTTGTGAACGGCTTCAA
GAAATAGAAGGTGACTACAAGAATGAAAAATCAACATACAATGATCTATATCAAAAAAATATATGAGGTT
CTAATATAATAAGCGGTTCTAGATAACTAAAGTCATCTATTACCAATATCTGTATACTCAGTGAAAGTTT
TGTCTTCTAGGTAAGTTTTCATAATAGTGACATACCTTATTTTTTCATCTGGGTGTCTCTCATCCTGAAG
AATGGGTGATATAGTTGAAATAACTCAGTTCGTTTTGTGGTTTACGATTTTTGGCGGATCACAAAAATAG
GGCTGAGTCCCTTCAAGTGAGTTTTGAAATATACAATTATACCCTTCATCCTTTAAGTTGTTGCTTTGTT
GGCTGTTTTCATTCACCTCAGTCACATAGTTATCTATGCTCCTGAGGATTCGTTCACTTGCCGTCGTGCT
GCAACTCGAAATCTATTGGGTATATATGTAATTTTCATATTCTGTTTCATTTTAACGGTATTATTTAAAT
ATTTATATTTAGAACATTAGGTTATTAGAATAGATAATTTTAGGTAAATGTAATTAATTCAACCATCACG
GAGAGTTTATCAATGTTAAAATATGCTAATCCTCAGACCGTAGCCACACAACGTACTAAAAATACTGCGA
AGAAACCGCCATCATCAACCTCTTTTGATGGGCACCTTGAACTTTCAAATGGTGAAAACCAGCCTTACGA
AGGCCATAAGATTAGGAAAATCAAAGGATTGAGACAACATCTTGCGGATAGGAGTCTTAATAAAGGGCAT
ATTTCCCCGTTGATGAATAAGGGATTATTAGTAGGTAGTAAGGATGTGTCAATTGACATCCCAGTTATAG
CTCATCGTTATGACAGCAGCCATCAACTTACAGATGCGGAGCCTTTGAAAGCTGATAGTCACTCCAATCA
TCTAGACCCTTTTTATGGTGTTATTGCAGGATTTCGTGGTGATCAGGTGACATCATCAGAGTCGGGTTCA
GGATCAATAGGCGTACATTGGGGGAAAAATACGCTGGATTCCAATATTATGGGTGTTAATGTGGTTAATG
GTGCATCGGGAACCGTGGGAATAAGAATTGCTTTGAAGGATATTCAGCATGGGTCCCCGGTTATTGTCAC
GTCTGGAGCATTGAGCGGTTGTACTATGGTATATTCGGTGAAAAATGGCTATTTTTTTGCCTATCATACG
GGGCAGAAACCGGGTAATAATGAATGGAAAACAGGCAGGCAGGGTGTTGTTGCTACCTATCTGAGCCATC
AAGCCCTTTCGCCGGATAGTGAACCTATGACGGTTGGTGAACAGAATAACGATTTAGTGAATATTTTTGC
AAATTATGATCAGAGTGTTATTACCTATATGGGAAAACCGGGAGTGCTGATTGATAAAATGGCAGAAAAT
GTTGGTGTTTTTAATTATGACGAAATTAAGCCTGAAAAACCTGCTATTAGAGCTGGCTACAGTTATGCGT
TGCTGGCTAAGGACGATAAAGGAAAGGTGAACGTTAAGGTACTATCGGAAGATGTTATCGTTTCATCAGG
TAAGCAGGGAAATACTGTTAAGGCCATTAATTCACTTAAAAAACGGTTGTTATAATTTTGCCCAATGAGG
GCAGGAGGTACGGATTTTCATTAGCACTTATCGAAGCGGATATATGTTTGTGACTACATTGTCAGAAAAT
TTCATTCATCAACTTGAATTAGAACAGTGTCCATATAACTTATTTAGAATAAAGGAAGGAAATTAATCTT
AGATACAATGATAAGGGAAATAAAATAGAAAGTAGAGTTAATTGTATTAATAAGGTGCTGGAGCTTTACT
TACAAAATATCAATGATTTTTGGTTTCGTATAAGTAATTAATTTAGAGTAATGAAAAATTATTTGTGGGT
TAAATTTTATTTATTGAAAATTCATTGGTTTATTTTATGAAATAGGAAGGTAATAGCGGTATTATTCGGT
TGAAATAACCGTATAGATAAATAGTAGGATTTAGATAAATTATTTCATATATGACAATTTTTACTATTAT
ATGGGGTTTGTAAGTCGACCGATGCCCTTGAGAGCCTTCAACCCAGTCAGCTCCTTCCGGTGGGCGCGGG
GCATGACTATCGTCGCCGCACTTATGACTGTCTTCTTTATCATGCAACTCGTAGGACAGGTGCCGGCAGC
GCTCTGGGTCATTTTCGGCGAGGACCGCTTTCGCTGGAGCGCGACGATGATCGGCCTGTCGCTTGCGGTA
TTCGGAATCTTGCACGCCCTCGCTCAAGCCTTCGTCACTGGTCCCGCCACCAAACGTTTCGGCGAGAAGC
AGGCCATTATCGCCGGCATGGCGGCCGACGCGCTGGGCTACGTCTTGCTGGCGTTCGCGACGCGAGGCTG
GATGGCCTTCCCCATTATGATTCTTCTCGCTTCCGGCGGCATCGGGATGCCCGCGTTGCAGGCCATGCTG
TCCAGGCAGGTAGATGACGACCATCAGGGACAGCTTCAAGGATCGCTCGCGGCTCTTACCAGCCTAACTT
CGATCATTGGACCGCTGATCGTCACGGCGATTTATGCCGCCTCGGCGAGCACATGGAACGGGTTGGCATG
GATTGTAGGCGCCGCCCTATACCTTGTCTGCCTCCCCGCGTTGCGTCGCGGTGCATGGAGCCGGGCCACC
TCGACCTGAATGGAAGCCGGCGGCACCTCGCTAACGGATTCACCACTCCAAGAATTGGAGCCAATCAATT
CTTGCGGAGAACTGTGAATGCGCAAACCAACCCTTGGCAGAACATATCCATCGCGTCCGCCATCTCCAGC
AGCCGCACGCGGCGCATCTCGGGCAGCGTTGGGTCCTGGCCACGGGTGCGCATGATCGTGCTCCTGTCGT
TGAGGACCCGGCTAGGCTGGCGGGGTTGCCTTACTGGTTAGCAGAATGAATCACCGATACGCGAGCGAAC
GTGAAGCGACTGCTGCTGCAAAACGTCTGCGACCTGAGCAACAACATGAATGGTCTTCGGTTTCCGTGTT
TCGTAAAGTCTGGAAACGCGGAAGTCAGCGCCCTGCACCATTATGTTCCGGATCTGCATCGCAGGATGCT
GCTGGCTACCCTGTGGAACACCTACATCTGTATTAACGAAGCGCTGGCATTGACCCTGAGTGATTTTTCT
CTGGTCCCGCCGCATCCATACCGCCAGTTGTTTACCCTCACAACGTTCCAGTAACCGGGCATGTTCATCA
TCAGTAACCCGTATCGTGAGCATCCTCTCTCGTTTCATCGGTATCATTACCCCCATGAACAGAAATCCCC
CTTACACGGAGGCATCAGTGACCAAACAGGAAAAAACCGCCCTTAACATGGCCCGCTTTATCAGAAGCCA
GACATTAACGCTTCTGGAGAAACTCAACGAGCTGGACGCGGATGAACAGGCAGACATCTGTGAATCGCTT
CACGACCACGCTGATGAGCTTTACCGCAGCTGCCTCGCGCGTTTCGGTGATGACGGTGAAAACCTCTGAC
ACATGCAGCTCCCGGAGACGGTCACAGCTTGTCTGTAAGCGGATGCCGGGAGCAGACAAGCCCGTCAGGG
CGCGTCAGCGGGTGTTGGCGGGTGTCGGGGCGCAGCCATGACCCAGTCACGTAGCGATAGCGGAGTGTAT
ACTGGCTTAACTATGCGGCATCAGAGCAGATTGTACTGAGAGTGCACCATATGCGGTGTGAAATACCGCA
CAGATGCGTAAGGAGAAAATACCGCATCAGGCGCTCTTCCGCTTCCTCGCTCACTGACTCGCTGCGCTCG
GTCGTTCGGCTGCGGCGAGCGGTATCAGCTCACTCAAAGGCGGTAATACGGTTATCCACAGAATCAGGGG
ATAACGCAGGAAAGAACATGTGAGCAAAAGGCCAGCAAAAGGCCAGGAACCGTAAAAAGGCCGCGTTGCT
GGCGTTTTTCCATAGGCTCCGCCCCCCTGACGAGCATCACAAAAATCGACGCTCAAGTCAGAGGTGGCGA
AACCCGACAGGACTATAAAGATACCAGGCGTTTCCCCCTGGAAGCTCCCTCGTGCGCTCTCCTGTTCCGA
CCCTGCCGCTTACCGGATACCTGTCCGCCTTTCTCCCTTCGGGAAGCGTGGCGCTTTCTCATAGCTCACG
CTGTAGGTATCTCAGTTCGGTGTAGGTCGTTCGCTCCAAGCTGGGCTGTGTGCACGAACCCCCCGTTCAG
CCCGACCGCTGCGCCTTATCCGGTAACTATCGTCTTGAGTCCAACCCGGTAAGACACGACTTATCGCCAC
TGGCAGCAGCCACTGGTAACAGGATTAGCAGAGCGAGGTATGTAGGCGGTGCTACAGAGTTCTTGAAGTG
GTGGCCTAACTACGGCTACACTAGAAGGACAGTATTTGGTATCTGCGCTCTGCTGAAGCCAGTTACCTTC
GGAAAAAGAGTTGGTAGCTCTTGATCCGGCAAACAAACCACCGCTGGTAGCGGTGGTTTTTTTGTTTGCA
AGCAGCAGATTACGCGCAGAAAAAAAGGATCTCAAGAAGATCCTTTGATCTTTTCTACGGGGTCTGACGC
TCAGTGGAACGAAAACTCACGTTAAGGGATTTTGGTCATGAGATTATCAAAAAGGATCTTCACCTAGATC
CTTTTAAATTAAAAATGAAGTTTTAAATCAATCTAAAGTATATATGAGTAAACTTGGTCTGACAGTTACC
AATGCTTAATCAGTGAGGCACCTATCTCAGCGATCTGTCTATTTCGTTCATCCATAGTTGCCTGACTCCC
CGTCGTGTAGATAACTACGATACGGGAGGGCTTACCATCTGGCCCCAGTGCTGCAATGATACCGCGAGAC
CCACGCTCACCGGCTCCAGATTTATCAGCAATAAACCAGCCAGCCGGAAGGGCCGAGCGCAGAAGTGGTC
CTGCAACTTTATCCGCCTCCATCCAGTCTATTAATTGTTGCCGGGAAGCTAGAGTAAGTAGTTCGCCAGT
TAATAGTTTGCGCAACGTTGTTGCCATTGCTGCAGGCATCGTGGTGTCACGCTCGTCGTTTGGTATGGCT
TCATTCAGCTCCGGTTCCCAACGATCAAGGCGAGTTACATGATCCCCCATGTTGTGCAAAAAAGCGGTTA
GCTCCTTCGGTCCTCCGATCGTTGTCAGAAGTAAGTTGGCCGCAGTGTTATCACTCATGGTTATGGCAGC
ACTGCATAATTCTCTTACTGTCATGCCATCCGTAAGATGCTTTTCTGTGACTGGTGAGTACTCAACCAAG
TCATTCTGAGAATAGTGTATGCGGCGACCGAGTTGCTCTTGCCCGGCGTCAACACGGGATAATACCGCGC
CACATAGCAGAACTTTAAAAGTGCTCATCATTGGAAAACGTTCTTCGGGGCGAAAACTCTCAAGGATCTT
ACCGCTGTTGAGATCCAGTTCGATGTAACCCACTCGTGCACCCAACTGATCTTCAGCATCTTTTACTTTC
ACCAGCGTTTCTGGGTGAGCAAAAACAGGAAGGCAAAATGCCGCAAAAAAGGGAATAAGGGCGACACGGA
AATGTTGAATACTCATACTCTTCCTTTTTCAATATTATTGAAGCATTTATCAGGGTTATTGTCTCATGAG
CGGATACATATTTGAATGTATTTAGAAAAATAAACAAATAGGGGTTCCGCGCACATTTCCCCGAAAAGTG
CCACCTGACGTCTAAGAAACCATTATTATCATGACATTAACCTATAAAAATAGGCGTATCACGAGGCCCT
TTCGTCTTCAAGAATTCTCATGTTTGACAGCTTATCATCGATAAGCTTTAATGCGGTAGTTTATCACAGT
TAAATTGCTAACGCAGTCAGGCACCGTGTATGAAATCTAACAATGCGCTCATCGTCATCCTCGGCACCGT
CACCCTGGATGCTGTAGGCATAGGCTTGGTTATGCCGGTACTGCCGGGCCTCTTGCGGGATATCGTCCAT
TCCGACAGCATCGCCAGTCACTATGGCGTGCTGCTAGCGCTATATGCGTTGATGCAATTTCTATGCGCAC
CCGTTCTCGGAGCACTGTCCGACCGCTTTGGCCGCCGCCCAGTCCTGCTCGCTTCGCTACTTGGAGCCAC
TATCGACTACGCGATCATGGCGACCACACCCGTCCTGTGGATCCATTTTTTTAATTAAATAAAGGAATTA
ATATTGATTTGATAGAGCATGTAATCAATAACTTCTATGAAAATGTTGAAAAACAATACACGGAAACACT
TAACTTACAATTAAATTGTTAAAGGAGATGATGATAAGAATGGTCAGTCACCAGATAAAATGATCTCTGG
TCAATTTTAGGAAAGCTGAAAAAACCTGACCAAATGCGTCGTAAATTCTATGCTTAGAAAGACTCGGTGC
CAGTGTAATACCTAAGATATGGTTTTTATTTCCATATCTGTTCGAAAACTTAGAAATAACAAGTTCAACA
ATAACCAGGGACTTTAAATATGCCTAGATATGCTAATTATCAGATAAACCCCAAACAGAATATTAAAAAT
TCACATGGGAAATCTTCATCGTCAGATTTTTCTAGTGGGTACCTTTCATTCTCAAATAATTCGCTTGATG
ACCCTTTTATTCGGCAGCAAGTTAAGAGAGAATTTATTTGGGAGGGACATATGAAGGAGATTGAAGAAGC
TTCAAGATTAGGTGGCTCTGGTGGTGGCGGTTCTGGCGGCATGGTGAGCAAAGGTGAAGAACTGTTTACC
GGTGTTGTTCCGATTCTGGTTGAACTGGATGGTGATGTTAATGGCCACAAATTTTCAGTTAGCGGTGAAG
GCGAAGGTGATGCAACCTATGGTAAACTGACCCTGAAATTTATCTGTACCACCGGCAAACTGCCGGTTCC
GTGGCCGACACTGGTTACCACACTGACCTATGGTGTTCAGTGTTTTAGCCGTTATCCGGATCATATGAAA
CAGCACGATTTTTTCAAAAGCGCAATGCCGGAAGGTTATGTTCAAGAACGTACCATCTTCTTCAAAGATG
ACGGCAACTATAAAACCCGTGCCGAAGTTAAATTTGAAGGTGATACCCTGGTGAATCGCATTGAACTGAA
AGGCATCGATTTTAAAGAGGATGGTAATATCCTGGGCCACAAACTGGAATATAATTATAATAGCCACAAC
GTGTACATCATGGCCGACAAACAGAAAAATGGCATCAAAGTGAACTTCAAGATCCGCCATAATATTGAAG
ATGGTTCAGTTCAGCTGGCCGATCATTATCAGCAGAATACCCCGATTGGTGATGGTCCGGTTCTGCTGCC
GGATAATCATTATCTGAGCACCCAGAGCGCACTGAGCAAAGATCCGAATGAAAAACGTGATCACATGGTG
CTGCTGGAATTTGTTACCGCAGCAGGTATTACCTTAGGTATGGATGAACTGTACAAAGGGAGCTCCGGTG
TGAGCGGCTGGCGGCTGTTCAAGAAGATTAGCTGATATGGATTTTCATGTCATCAGGAGAATATTCAAAA
TTCTGTGTCACACAAAATATTTTACAGCGTAATCACACCATTAAGAGGGGCATCAAAATAAATGGTTAAC
TGGGACAATGTTGAATTTCATTTTTATAAGGCATTGTCCGTATTATCCACCATCCAGATCAACGGATTCA
GATGGTGTAAAGAAAGCATATAGCTGGTAGGTAAAATTAAGAAGTGTAGTTTTATAAAGTATTAATGGAG
AACGATGAATTTAAAGTAAATGGAGGAAGGTTAGTTTCACTATCAAATTACAGGACCAAAAATATGGAGT
ATTCCATCTTCTTTGGTGAATTAAGTCTTGAAGACTTCAACAAATATTGCCTGGAACTATGGGCCTGTGA
ATGGTATTGGAGTATCATTTATAACGACTATTTCGATAGGAAATTTAAAGTCTTGTTGAAAATGACTAAT
CGTCTAAAAGTATGTCTGGAGAAATAGGTTTAATCTCTATATTTAACGGTTTTATTTTCATCTATTTACT
AATGGTAAATTTTTTTACTCTTTGAATATATTGGTGAGTTTGTTATCCCCATTAGTTACCAGGGTATTAT
TAATGAGTGAAATTCAATTTTATTGATATTAAAGTCAAATTTACAAATGATGACTTTATTATTTTTTATT
TATTAATTTTAAATTATTTTTTGTTAATCTTTACTATAAATGAATTTTTTG
Features (pLannotate 1.2.2; 10 found; start..end, strand, type, name):
   2954..3579    +  CDS            TcR (fragment): tetracycline efflux protein; tet; confers resistance to tetracycline
   3821..4201    -  CDS            YPB1_ECOLX: Protein predicted: Swiss-Prot protein existence level 4. From Escherichia coli.
   4218..4409    +  CDS            rop: Rop protein, which maintains plasmids at low copy number; rop
   4511..4651    +  misc_feature   bom: basis of mobility region from pBR322
   4837..5425    -  rep_origin     ori: high-copy-number ColE1/pMB1/pBR322/pUC origin of replication
   5596..6456    -  CDS            AmpR: β-lactamase; bla; confers resistance to ampicillin, carbenicillin, and related antibiotics
   6457..6561    -  promoter       AmpR promoter: bla
   6674..6702    +  promoter       tet promoter: E. coli promoter for tetracycline efflux protein gene
   6750..7044    +  CDS            TcR (fragment): tetracycline efflux protein; tet; confers resistance to tetracycline
   7601..8317    +  CDS            EGFP: EGFP is a basic (constitutively fluorescent) green fluorescent protein published in 1996, derived from Aequorea victoria. It is reported to be a rapidly-maturing weak dimer with moderate acid sensitivity.
