[The description below was written by a language model from this plasmid's Addgene catalogue record and pLannotate feature annotations shown in this document.]
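Description:
pBR322-Pdp1_NTD-GFP-HiBiT is a bacterial expression plasmid built on the pBR322 backbone, designed to load a reporter cargo into Photorhabdus virulence cassettes (PVCs), the contractile injection systems of Photorhabdus asymbiotica. It replicates in E. coli from the ColE1/pMB1-type origin and is selected with ampicillin through the bla gene and its native promoter. The annotated backbone also retains the pBR322 rop gene and the bom mobilisation region. The catalogue lists the plasmid as high copy, although rop normally restrains copy number. The tetracycline resistance gene appears only as two separated fragments flanking the inserted region, so the cargo was evidently cloned into tet. Tetracycline resistance should therefore not be expected.

The payload is a fusion of the N-terminal domain of Pdp1, a natural PVC payload protein, to GFP (annotated as EGFP) and a HiBiT tag. The Pdp1 N-terminal domain serves as a packaging signal that directs the fused protein into assembling PVC particles. HiBiT is a small peptide that complements a larger luciferase fragment, giving a sensitive luminescent readout of how much cargo was loaded or delivered, and GFP itself serves as the model cargo. According to the record the plasmid also carries Pnf, another native PVC payload.

The automated feature table annotates only EGFP within the insert, leaving the Pdp1 domain, HiBiT and Pnf unlabelled across several kilobases of unannotated sequence. The promoter driving the cargo genes is not stated, although the pBR322 tet promoter lies upstream of the insertion site. The plasmid would presumably be used together with a separate construct encoding the PVC structural genes, to produce loaded particles for protein delivery studies.
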