Addgene plasmid #198317: pBR322-Pdp1_NTD-GFP-HiBiT
Purpose: Loads HiBiT-tagged GFP into PVCs using Pdp1 packaging domain; also contains Pnf
Depositing lab: Feng Zhang. Depositing organization: Broad Institute. Publication: Programmable protein delivery with a bacterial contractile injection system. Kreitz J, Friedrich MJ, Guru A, Lash B, Saito M, Macrae RK, Zhang F. Nature. 2023 Apr;616(7956):357-364. doi: 10.1038/s41586-023-05870-7. Epub 2023 Mar 29. PubMed 36991127.
Backbone
  Vector backbone: pBR322
  Vector type: Bacterial Expression
Growth in bacteria
  Bacterial resistance: Ampicillin, 100 μg/mL
  Growth temperature: 37°C
  Growth strain: DH5alpha
  Copy number: High Copy
Gene/Insert
  Gene/Insert name: Pdp1_NTD-GFP-HiBiT
  Species: Photorhabdus asymbiotica
  Cloning method: Restriction Enzyme; 5′ cloning site Unknown (unknown if destroyed); 3′ cloning site Unknown (unknown if destroyed)
Terms and licenses: Academic/Nonprofit Terms; Industry Terms: Not Available to Industry
How to cite: pBR322-Pdp1_NTD-GFP-HiBiT was a gift from Feng Zhang (Addgene plasmid # 198317 ; http://n2t.net/addgene:198317 ; RRID:Addgene_198317)
